LOCUS       Exported 5729 bp ds-DNA circular SYN 12-MAY-2021
DEFINITION  An AAV genome with Cre-dependent expression of the tTA from the
            hSyn1 promoter. Contains a positive feedback loop for amplifed
            expression of the tTA.
ACCESSION   .
VERSION     .
KEYWORDS    pAAV-ihSyn1-DIO-tTA
SOURCE      synthetic DNA construct
  ORGANISM  synthetic DNA construct
REFERENCE   1 (bases 1 to 5729)
  AUTHORS   Chan KY, Jang MJ, Yoo BB, Greenbaum A, Ravi N, Wu WL,
            Sanchez-Guardado L, Lois C, Mazmanian SK, Deverman BE, Gradinaru V
  TITLE     Engineered AAVs for efficient noninvasive gene delivery to the
            central and peripheral nervous systems.
  JOURNAL   Nat Neurosci. 2017 Aug;20(8):1172-1179. doi: 10.1038/nn.4593. Epub
            2017 Jun 26.
  PUBMED    28671695
REFERENCE   2 (bases 1 to 5729)
  AUTHORS   .
  TITLE     Direct Submission
  JOURNAL   Exported May 12, 2021 from SnapGene Server 1.1.58
            http://www.snapgene.com
FEATURES             Location/Qualifiers
     source          1..5729
                     /organism="synthetic DNA construct"
                     /mol_type="other DNA"
     repeat_region   1..130
                     /label=AAV2 ITR (alternate)
                     /note="Functional equivalent of wild-type AAV2 ITR"
     promoter        175..622
                     /label=hSyn promoter
                     /note="human synapsin I promoter; confers neuron-specific
                     expression (Kugler et al., 2003)"
     protein_bind    662..680
                     /gene="tetO"
                     /label=tet operator
                     /bound_moiety="tetracycline repressor TetR"
                     /note="bacterial operator O2 for the tetR and tetA genes"
     protein_bind    698..716
                     /gene="tetO"
                     /label=tet operator
                     /bound_moiety="tetracycline repressor TetR"
                     /note="bacterial operator O2 for the tetR and tetA genes"
     protein_bind    829..862
                     /label=lox2272
                     /bound_moiety="Cre recombinase"
                     /note="Cre-mediated recombination occurs in the 8-bp core
                     sequence (GGATACTT). lox2272 sites are compatible with each
                     other, but incompatible with loxP or loxN sites (Lee and
                     Saito, 1988)."
     protein_bind    913..946
                     /label=loxP
                     /bound_moiety="Cre recombinase"
                     /note="Cre-mediated recombination occurs in the 8-bp core
                     sequence (GCATACAT)."
     CDS             complement(964..1074)
                     /codon_start=1
                     /product="3 tandem repeats of the minimal activation domain
                     of herpes simplex virus VP16 (Cheng et al., 2013)"
                     /label=VP48
                     /translation="DALDDFDLDMLPADALDDFDLDMLPADALDDFDLDML"
     protein_bind    complement(1714..1747)
                     /label=lox2272
                     /bound_moiety="Cre recombinase"
                     /note="Cre-mediated recombination occurs in the 8-bp core
                     sequence (GGATACTT). lox2272 sites are compatible with each
                     other, but incompatible with loxP or loxN sites (Lee and
                     Saito, 1988)."
     protein_bind    complement(1798..1831)
                     /label=loxP
                     /bound_moiety="Cre recombinase"
                     /note="Cre-mediated recombination occurs in the 8-bp core
                     sequence (GCATACAT)."
     misc_feature    1856..2444
                     /label=WPRE
                     /note="woodchuck hepatitis virus posttranscriptional
                     regulatory element"
     primer_bind     complement(1909..1929)
                     /label=WPRE-R
                     /note="WPRE, reverse primer"
     CDS             complement(2327..2338)
                     /codon_start=1
                     /product="Factor Xa recognition and cleavage site"
                     /label=Factor Xa site
                     /translation="IEGR"
     polyA_signal    2476..2952
                     /label=hGH poly(A) signal
                     /note="human growth hormone polyadenylation signal"
     primer_bind     complement(2675..2694)
                     /label=hGH-PA-R
                     /note="Human growth hormone terminator, reverse primer"
     repeat_region   2992..3132
                     /label=AAV2 ITR
                     /note="inverted terminal repeat of adeno-associated virus
                     serotype 2"
     repeat_region   2992..3121
                     /label=AAV2 ITR
     rep_origin      3207..3662
                     /direction=RIGHT
                     /label=f1 ori
                     /note="f1 bacteriophage origin of replication; arrow
                     indicates direction of (+) strand synthesis"
     primer_bind     complement(3294..3313)
                     /label=F1ori-R
                     /note="F1 origin, reverse primer"
     primer_bind     3504..3525
                     /label=F1ori-F
                     /note="F1 origin, forward primer"
     primer_bind     complement(3679..3698)
                     /label=pRS-marker
                     /note="pRS vectors, use to sequence yeast selectable
                     marker"
     primer_bind     3798..3820
                     /label=pGEX 3'
                     /note="pGEX vectors, reverse primer"
     primer_bind     complement(3858..3876)
                     /label=pBRforEco
                     /note="pBR322 vectors, upsteam of EcoRI site, forward
                     primer"
     promoter        3944..4048
                     /gene="bla"
                     /label=AmpR promoter
     CDS             4049..4909
                     /codon_start=1
                     /gene="bla"
                     /product="beta-lactamase"
                     /label=AmpR
                     /note="confers resistance to ampicillin, carbenicillin, and
                     related antibiotics"
                     /translation="MSIQHFRVALIPFFAAFCLPVFAHPETLVKVKDAEDQLGARVGYI
                     ELDLNSGKILESFRPEERFPMMSTFKVLLCGAVLSRIDAGQEQLGRRIHYSQNDLVEYS
                     PVTEKHLTDGMTVRELCSAAITMSDNTAANLLLTTIGGPKELTAFLHNMGDHVTRLDRW
                     EPELNEAIPNDERDTTMPVAMATTLRKLLTGELLTLASRQQLIDWMEADKVAGPLLRSA
                     LPAGWFIADKSGAGERGSRGIIAALGPDGKPSRIVVIYTTGSQATMDERNRQIAEIGAS
                     LIKHW"
     primer_bind     complement(4267..4286)
                     /label=Amp-R
                     /note="Ampicillin resistance gene, reverse primer"
     rep_origin      5080..5668
                     /direction=RIGHT
                     /label=ori
                     /note="high-copy-number ColE1/pMB1/pBR322/pUC origin of
                     replication"
     primer_bind     5569..5588
                     /label=pBR322ori-F
                     /note="pBR322 origin, forward primer"
ORIGIN
        1 cctgcaggca gctgcgcgct cgctcgctca ctgaggccgc ccgggcgtcg ggcgaccttt
       61 ggtcgcccgg cctcagtgag cgagcgagcg cgcagagagg gagtggccaa ctccatcact
      121 aggggttcct gcggccgcac gcgtgtgtct agactgcaga gggccctgcg tatgagtgca
      181 agtgggtttt aggaccagga tgaggcgggg tgggggtgcc tacctgacga ccgaccccga
      241 cccactggac aagcacccaa cccccattcc ccaaattgcg catcccctat cagagagggg
      301 gaggggaaac aggatgcggc gaggcgcgtg cgcactgcca gcttcagcac cgcggacagt
      361 gccttcgccc ccgcctggcg gcgcgcgcca ccgccgcctc agcactgaag gcgcgctgac
      421 gtcactcgcc ggtcccccgc aaactcccct tcccggccac cttggtcgcg tccgcgccgc
      481 cgccggccca gccggaccgc accacgcgag gcgcgagata ggggggcacg ggcgcgacca
      541 tctgcgctgc ggcgccggcg actcagcgct gcctcagtct gcggtgggca gcggaggagt
      601 cgtgtcgtgc ctgagagcgc agtcgagaac agatctctaa aacaggtaag tcccattaat
      661 ctccctatca gtgatagaga aggtctgaag agtttactcc ctatcagtga tagagattaa
      721 ttcctctact aaccttgttc atcttttctt tttttttcta caggtcctgg gtgattaaca
      781 gcttaagggc ccggatccgg taccggatcc tctagagtcg actccggaat aacttcgtat
      841 aggatacttt atacgaagtt atgcagaatg gtagctggat tgtagctgct attagcaata
      901 tgaaacctct taataacttc gtatagcata cattatacga agttatggcg cgccttaccc
      961 ggggagcatg tcaaggtcaa aatcgtcaag agcgtcagca ggcagcatat caaggtcaaa
     1021 gtcgtcaagg gcatcggctg ggagcatgtc taagtcaaaa tcgtcaaggg cgtcggccgg
     1081 cccgccgctt tcgcacttta gctgtttctc caggccacat atgattagtt ccaggccgaa
     1141 aaggaaggca ggttcggctc cctgccggtc gaacagctca attgcttgtc tcagaagtgg
     1201 gggcatagaa tcggtggtag gtgtctctct ttcctctttt gctacttgat gctcctgttc
     1261 ctccaatacg cagcccagtg taaagtggcc cacggcggac agagcgtaca gtgcgttctc
     1321 cagggagaag ccttgctgac acaggaacgc gagctgattt tccagggttt cgtactgttt
     1381 ctctgttggg cgggtgccga gatgcacttt agccccgtcg cgatgtgaga ggagagcaca
     1441 gcggaatgac ttggcgttgt tccgcagaaa gtcttgccat gactcgcctt ccagggggca
     1501 gaagtgggta tgatgcctgt ccagcatctc gatggccagg gcatcgagca gggcccgctt
     1561 gttcttcacg tgccagtaca gggtaggctg ctcaactccc agcttttgag cgagtttcct
     1621 tgtcgtcagg ccttcgatac cgacttcatt gagtaattcc agagcgccgt ttatgacttt
     1681 agatttatcc agccgactca tggtggcgct agcataactt cgtataaagt atcctatacg
     1741 aagttatttg ccttaaccca gaaattatca ctgttattct ttagaatggt gcaaagaata
     1801 acttcgtata atgtatgcta tacgaagtta tgaattcgat atcaagctta tcgataatca
     1861 acctctggat tacaaaattt gtgaaagatt gactggtatt cttaactatg ttgctccttt
     1921 tacgctatgt ggatacgctg ctttaatgcc tttgtatcat gctattgctt cccgtatggc
     1981 tttcattttc tcctccttgt ataaatcctg gttgctgtct ctttatgagg agttgtggcc
     2041 cgttgtcagg caacgtggcg tggtgtgcac tgtgtttgct gacgcaaccc ccactggttg
     2101 gggcattgcc accacctgtc agctcctttc cgggactttc gctttccccc tccctattgc
     2161 cacggcggaa ctcatcgccg cctgccttgc ccgctgctgg acaggggctc ggctgttggg
     2221 cactgacaat tccgtggtgt tgtcggggaa atcatcgtcc tttccttggc tgctcgccta
     2281 tgttgccacc tggattctgc gcgggacgtc cttctgctac gtcccttcgg ccctcaatcc
     2341 agcggacctt ccttcccgcg gcctgctgcc ggctctgcgg cctcttccgc gtcttcgcct
     2401 tcgccctcag acgagtcgga tctccctttg ggccgcctcc ccgcatcgat accgagcgct
     2461 gctcgagaga tctacgggtg gcatccctgt gacccctccc cagtgcctct cctggccctg
     2521 gaagttgcca ctccagtgcc caccagcctt gtcctaataa aattaagttg catcattttg
     2581 tctgactagg tgtccttcta taatattatg gggtggaggg gggtggtatg gagcaagggg
     2641 caagttggga agacaacctg tagggcctgc ggggtctatt gggaaccaag ctggagtgca
     2701 gtggcacaat cttggctcac tgcaatctcc gcctcctggg ttcaagcgat tctcctgcct
     2761 cagcctcccg agttgttggg attccaggca tgcatgacca ggctcagcta atttttgttt
     2821 ttttggtaga gacggggttt caccatattg gccaggctgg tctccaactc ctaatctcag
     2881 gtgatctacc caccttggcc tcccaaattg ctgggattac aggcgtgaac cactgctccc
     2941 ttccctgtcc ttctgatttt gtaggtaacc acgtgcggac cgagcggccg caggaacccc
     3001 tagtgatgga gttggccact ccctctctgc gcgctcgctc gctcactgag gccgggcgac
     3061 caaaggtcgc ccgacgcccg ggctttgccc gggcggcctc agtgagcgag cgagcgcgca
     3121 gctgcctgca ggggcgcctg atgcggtatt ttctccttac gcatctgtgc ggtatttcac
     3181 accgcatann nnnnnnnnnn nnnnnnnnnn nnnnnnnnnn nnnnnnnnnn nnnnnnnnnn
     3241 nnnnnnnnnn nnnnnnnnnn nnnnnnnnnn nnnnnnnnnn nnntnnnnnn nnnnnnnnnn
     3301 nnnnnnnnnn nnnnnnnnnn nnnnnnnnnn cnnnnnnnnn nnnnnnnnnn nnnnnnnnnn
     3361 nnnnnnnnnn nnnnnnnnnn nnnnnnnnnn nnnnnnnnnn nnnnnnnnnn nnnnnnnnnn
     3421 nnnnnnnnnn nnnnnnnnnn nnnnnnnnnn nnnnnnnnnn nnnnnnnnnn nncctttgac
     3481 gttggagtcc acgttcttta atagtggact cttgttccaa actggaacaa cactcaactc
     3541 tatctcgggc tattcttttg atttataagg gattttgccg atttcggtct attggttaaa
     3601 aaatgagctg atttaacaaa aatttaacgc gaattttaac aaaatattaa cgtttacaat
     3661 tttatggtgc actctcagta caatctgctc tgatgccgca tagttaagcc agccccgaca
     3721 cccgccaaca cccgctgacg cgccctgacg ggcttgtctg ctcccggcat ccgcttacag
     3781 acaagctgtg accgtctccg ggagctgcat gtgtcagagg ttttcaccgt catcaccgaa
     3841 acgcgcgaga cgaaagggcc tcgtgatacg cctattttta taggttaatg tcatgataat
     3901 aatggtttct tagacgtcag gtggcacttt tcggggaaat gtgcgcggaa cccctatttg
     3961 tttatttttc taaatacatt caaatatgta tccgctcatg agacaataac cctgataaat
     4021 gcttcaataa tattgaaaaa ggaagagtat gagtattcaa catttccgtg tcgcccttat
     4081 tccctttttt gcggcatttt gccttcctgt ttttgctcac ccagaaacgc tggtgaaagt
     4141 aaaagatgct gaagatcagt tgggtgcacg agtgggttac atcgaactgg atctcaacag
     4201 cggtaagatc cttgagagtt ttcgccccga agaacgtttt ccaatgatga gcacttttaa
     4261 agttctgcta tgtggcgcgg tattatcccg tattgacgcc gggcaagagc aactcggtcg
     4321 ccgcatacac tattctcaga atgacttggt tgagtactca ccagtcacag aaaagcatct
     4381 tacggatggc atgacagtaa gagaattatg cagtgctgcc ataaccatga gtgataacac
     4441 tgcggccaac ttacttctga caacgatcgg aggaccgaag gagctaaccg cttttttgca
     4501 caacatgggg gatcatgtaa ctcgccttga tcgttgggaa ccggagctga atgaagccat
     4561 accaaacgac gagcgtgaca ccacgatgcc tgtagcaatg gcaacaacgt tgcgcaaact
     4621 attaactggc gaactactta ctctagcttc ccggcaacaa ttaatagact ggatggaggc
     4681 ggataaagtt gcaggaccac ttctgcgctc ggcccttccg gctggctggt ttattgctga
     4741 taaatctgga gccggtgagc gtgggtctcg cggtatcatt gcagcactgg ggccagatgg
     4801 taagccctcc cgtatcgtag ttatctacac gacggggagt caggcaacta tggatgaacg
     4861 aaatagacag atcgctgaga taggtgcctc actgattaag cattggtaac tgtcagacca
     4921 agtttactca tatatacttt agattgattt aaaacttcat ttttaattta aaaggatcta
     4981 ggtgaagatc ctttttgata atctcatgac caaaatccct taacgtgagt tttcgttcca
     5041 ctgagcgtca gaccccgtag aaaagatcaa aggatcttct tgagatcctt tttttctgcg
     5101 cgtaatctgc tgcttgcaaa caaaaaaacc accgctacca gcggtggttt gtttgccgga
     5161 tcaagagcta ccaactcttt ttccgaaggt aactggcttc agcagagcgc agataccaaa
     5221 tactgttctt ctagtgtagc cgtagttagg ccaccacttc aagaactctg tagcaccgcc
     5281 tacatacctc gctctgctaa tcctgttacc agtggctgct gccagtggcg ataagtcgtg
     5341 tcttaccggg ttggactcaa gacgatagtt accggataag gcgcagcggt cgggctgaac
     5401 ggggggttcg tgcacacagc ccagcttgga gcgaacgacc tacaccgaac tgagatacct
     5461 acagcgtgag ctatgagaaa gcgccacgct tcccgaaggg agaaaggcgg acaggtatcc
     5521 ggtaagcggc agggtcggaa caggagagcg cacgagggag cttccagggg gaaacgcctg
     5581 gtatctttat agtcctgtcg ggtttcgcca cctctgactt gagcgtcgat ttttgtgatg
     5641 ctcgtcaggg gggcggagcc tatggaaaaa cgccagcaac gcggcctttt tacggttcct
     5701 ggccttttgc tggccttttg ctcacatgt
//
