LOCUS       Exported 5740 bp ds-DNA circular SYN 21-JUN-2017
DEFINITION  hSynapsin driven Tet Transactivator with positive feedback loop for
            greater tTA expression at low vector doses. Cre dependent (DIO).
ACCESSION   .
VERSION     .
KEYWORDS    pAAV-ihSyn1-DIO-tTA
SOURCE      synthetic DNA construct
  ORGANISM  recombinant plasmid
REFERENCE   1 (bases 1 to 5740)
  AUTHORS   .
  TITLE     Direct Submission
  JOURNAL   Exported Thursday, Jun 22, 2017 from SnapGene 3.1.3
            http://www.snapgene.com
FEATURES             Location/Qualifiers
     source          1..5740
                     /organism="recombinant plasmid"
                     /mol_type="other DNA"
     misc_feature    1..141
                     /note="L-ITR"
     exon            156..640
                     /note="Human Synapsin I promoter"
     misc_feature    657..774
                     /note="synthetic intron"
     misc_feature    673..691
                     /note="TetO"
     misc_feature    709..727
                     /note="TetO"
     misc_feature    840..873
                     /note="lox2722"
     misc_feature    924..957
                     /note="loxP"
     CDS             complement(966..1712)
                     /codon_start=1
                     /note="tTA"
                     /translation="MSRLDKSKVINGALELLNEVGIEGLTTRKLAQKLGVEQPTLYWHV
                     KNKRALLDALAIEMLDRHHTHFCPLEGESWQDFLRNNAKSFRCALLSHRDGAKVHLGTR
                     PTEKQYETLENQLAFLCQQGFSLENALYALSAVGHFTLGCVLEEQEHQVAKEERETPTT
                     DSMPPLLRQAIELFDRQGAEPAFLFGLELIICGLEKQLKCESGGPADALDDFDLDMLPA
                     DALDDFDLDMLPADALDDFDLDMLPG"
     misc_feature    complement(1725..1758)
                     /note="lox2722"
     misc_feature    complement(1809..1842)
                     /note="loxP"
     misc_feature    1857..2465
                     /note="WPRE"
     polyA_signal    2485..2963
                     /note="hGH polyA"
     misc_feature    3003..3143
                     /note="R-ITR"
     rep_origin      3235..3541
                     /direction=RIGHT
                     /note="f1 Origin"
     misc_feature    4060..4917
                     /note="AmpR"
     rep_origin      5068..5735
                     /direction=RIGHT
                     /note="pUC ori"
ORIGIN
        1 cctgcaggca gctgcgcgct cgctcgctca ctgaggccgc ccgggcaaag cccgggcgtc
       61 gggcgacctt tggtcgcccg gcctcagtga gcgagcgagc gcgcagagag ggagtggcca
      121 actccatcac taggggttcc tgcggccgca cgcgtgtgtc tagactgcag agggccctgc
      181 gtatgagtgc aagtgggttt taggaccagg atgaggcggg gtgggggtgc ctacctgacg
      241 accgaccccg acccactgga caagcaccca acccccattc cccaaattgc gcatccccta
      301 tcagagaggg ggaggggaaa caggatgcgg cgaggcgcgt gcgcactgcc agcttcagca
      361 ccgcggacag tgccttcgcc cccgcctggc ggcgcgcgcc accgccgcct cagcactgaa
      421 ggcgcgctga cgtcactcgc cggtcccccg caaactcccc ttcccggcca ccttggtcgc
      481 gtccgcgccg ccgccggccc agccggaccg caccacgcga ggcgcgagat aggggggcac
      541 gggcgcgacc atctgcgctg cggcgccggc gactcagcgc tgcctcagtc tgcggtgggc
      601 agcggaggag tcgtgtcgtg cctgagagcg cagtcgagaa cagatctcta aaacaggtaa
      661 gtcccattaa tctccctatc agtgatagag aaggtctgaa gagtttactc cctatcagtg
      721 atagagatta attcctctac taaccttgtt catcttttct ttttttttct acaggtcctg
      781 ggtgattaac agcttaaggg cccggatccg gtaccggatc ctctagagtc gactccggaa
      841 taacttcgta taggatactt tatacgaagt tatgcagaat ggtagctgga ttgtagctgc
      901 tattagcaat atgaaacctc ttaataactt cgtatagcat acattatacg aagttatggc
      961 gcgccttacc cggggagcat gtcaaggtca aaatcgtcaa gagcgtcagc aggcagcata
     1021 tcaaggtcaa agtcgtcaag ggcatcggct gggagcatgt ctaagtcaaa atcgtcaagg
     1081 gcgtcggccg gcccgccgct ttcgcacttt agctgtttct ccaggccaca tatgattagt
     1141 tccaggccga aaaggaaggc aggttcggct ccctgccggt cgaacagctc aattgcttgt
     1201 ctcagaagtg ggggcataga atcggtggta ggtgtctctc tttcctcttt tgctacttga
     1261 tgctcctgtt cctccaatac gcagcccagt gtaaagtggc ccacggcgga cagagcgtac
     1321 agtgcgttct ccagggagaa gccttgctga cacaggaacg cgagctgatt ttccagggtt
     1381 tcgtactgtt tctctgttgg gcgggtgccg agatgcactt tagccccgtc gcgatgtgag
     1441 aggagagcac agcggaatga cttggcgttg ttccgcagaa agtcttgcca tgactcgcct
     1501 tccagggggc agaagtgggt atgatgcctg tccagcatct cgatggccag ggcatcgagc
     1561 agggcccgct tgttcttcac gtgccagtac agggtaggct gctcaactcc cagcttttga
     1621 gcgagtttcc ttgtcgtcag gccttcgata ccgacttcat tgagtaattc cagagcgccg
     1681 tttatgactt tagatttatc cagccgactc atggtggcgc tagcataact tcgtataaag
     1741 tatcctatac gaagttattt gccttaaccc agaaattatc actgttattc tttagaatgg
     1801 tgcaaagaat aacttcgtat aatgtatgct atacgaagtt atgaattcga tatcaagctt
     1861 atcgataatc aacctctgga ttacaaaatt tgtgaaagat tgactggtat tcttaactat
     1921 gttgctcctt ttacgctatg tggatacgct gctttaatgc ctttgtatca tgctattgct
     1981 tcccgtatgg ctttcatttt ctcctccttg tataaatcct ggttgctgtc tctttatgag
     2041 gagttgtggc ccgttgtcag gcaacgtggc gtggtgtgca ctgtgtttgc tgacgcaacc
     2101 cccactggtt ggggcattgc caccacctgt cagctccttt ccgggacttt cgctttcccc
     2161 ctccctattg ccacggcgga actcatcgcc gcctgccttg cccgctgctg gacaggggct
     2221 cggctgttgg gcactgacaa ttccgtggtg ttgtcgggga aatcatcgtc ctttccttgg
     2281 ctgctcgcct atgttgccac ctggattctg cgcgggacgt ccttctgcta cgtcccttcg
     2341 gccctcaatc cagcggacct tccttcccgc ggcctgctgc cggctctgcg gcctcttccg
     2401 cgtcttcgcc ttcgccctca gacgagtcgg atctcccttt gggccgcctc cccgcatcga
     2461 taccgagcgc tgctcgagag atctacgggt ggcatccctg tgacccctcc ccagtgcctc
     2521 tcctggccct ggaagttgcc actccagtgc ccaccagcct tgtcctaata aaattaagtt
     2581 gcatcatttt gtctgactag gtgtccttct ataatattat ggggtggagg ggggtggtat
     2641 ggagcaaggg gcaagttggg aagacaacct gtagggcctg cggggtctat tgggaaccaa
     2701 gctggagtgc agtggcacaa tcttggctca ctgcaatctc cgcctcctgg gttcaagcga
     2761 ttctcctgcc tcagcctccc gagttgttgg gattccaggc atgcatgacc aggctcagct
     2821 aatttttgtt tttttggtag agacggggtt tcaccatatt ggccaggctg gtctccaact
     2881 cctaatctca ggtgatctac ccaccttggc ctcccaaatt gctgggatta caggcgtgaa
     2941 ccactgctcc cttccctgtc cttctgattt tgtaggtaac cacgtgcgga ccgagcggcc
     3001 gcaggaaccc ctagtgatgg agttggccac tccctctctg cgcgctcgct cgctcactga
     3061 ggccgggcga ccaaaggtcg cccgacgccc gggctttgcc cgggcggcct cagtgagcga
     3121 gcgagcgcgc agctgcctgc aggggcgcct gatgcggtat tttctcctta cgcatctgtg
     3181 cggtatttca caccgcatan nnnnnnnnnn nnnnnnnnnn nnnnnnnnnn nnnnnnnnnn
     3241 nnnnnnnnnn nnnnnnnnnn nnnnnnnnnn nnnnnnnnnn nnnnnnnnnn nnnnnnnnnn
     3301 nnnnnnnnnn nnnnnnnnnn nnnnnnnnnn nnnnnnnnnn ncnnnnnnnn nnnnnnnnnn
     3361 nnnnnnnnnn nnnnnnnnnn nnnnnnnnnn nnnnnnnnnn nnnnnnnnnn nnnnnnnnnn
     3421 nnnnnnnnnn nnnnnnnnnn nnnnnnnnnn nnnnnnnnnn nnnnnnnnnn nnnnnnnnnn
     3481 nnncctttga cgttggagtc cacgttcttt aatagtggac tcttgttcca aactggaaca
     3541 acactcaacc ctatctcggg ctattctttt gatttataag ggattttgcc gatttcggcc
     3601 tattggttaa aaaatgagct gatttaacaa aaatttaacg cgaattttaa caaaatatta
     3661 acgtttacaa ttttatggtg cactctcagt acaatctgct ctgatgccgc atagttaagc
     3721 cagccccgac acccgccaac acccgctgac gcgccctgac gggcttgtct gctcccggca
     3781 tccgcttaca gacaagctgt gaccgtctcc gggagctgca tgtgtcagag gttttcaccg
     3841 tcatcaccga aacgcgcgag acgaaagggc ctcgtgatac gcctattttt ataggttaat
     3901 gtcatgataa taatggtttc ttagacgtca ggtggcactt ttcggggaaa tgtgcgcgga
     3961 acccctattt gtttattttt ctaaatacat tcaaatatgt atccgctcat gagacaataa
     4021 ccctgataaa tgcttcaata atattgaaaa aggaagagta tgagtattca acatttccgt
     4081 gtcgccctta ttcccttttt tgcggcattt tgccttcctg tttttgctca cccagaaacg
     4141 ctggtgaaag taaaagatgc tgaagatcag ttgggtgcac gagtgggtta catcgaactg
     4201 gatctcaaca gcggtaagat ccttgagagt tttcgccccg aagaacgttt tccaatgatg
     4261 agcactttta aagttctgct atgtggcgcg gtattatccc gtattgacgc cgggcaagag
     4321 caactcggtc gccgcataca ctattctcag aatgacttgg ttgagtactc accagtcaca
     4381 gaaaagcatc ttacggatgg catgacagta agagaattat gcagtgctgc cataaccatg
     4441 agtgataaca ctgcggccaa cttacttctg acaacgatcg gaggaccgaa ggagctaacc
     4501 gcttttttgc acaacatggg ggatcatgta actcgccttg atcgttggga accggagctg
     4561 aatgaagcca taccaaacga cgagcgtgac accacgatgc ctgtagcaat ggcaacaacg
     4621 ttgcgcaaac tattaactgg cgaactactt actctagctt cccggcaaca attaatagac
     4681 tggatggagg cggataaagt tgcaggacca cttctgcgct cggcccttcc ggctggctgg
     4741 tttattgctg ataaatctgg agccggtgag cgtgggtctc gcggtatcat tgcagcactg
     4801 gggccagatg gtaagccctc ccgtatcgta gttatctaca cgacggggag tcaggcaact
     4861 atggatgaac gaaatagaca gatcgctgag ataggtgcct cactgattaa gcattggtaa
     4921 ctgtcagacc aagtttactc atatatactt tagattgatt taaaacttca tttttaattt
     4981 aaaaggatct aggtgaagat cctttttgat aatctcatga ccaaaatccc ttaacgtgag
     5041 ttttcgttcc actgagcgtc agaccccgta gaaaagatca aaggatcttc ttgagatcct
     5101 ttttttctgc gcgtaatctg ctgcttgcaa acaaaaaaac caccgctacc agcggtggtt
     5161 tgtttgccgg atcaagagct accaactctt tttccgaagg taactggctt cagcagagcg
     5221 cagataccaa atactgtcct tctagtgtag ccgtagttag gccaccactt caagaactct
     5281 gtagcaccgc ctacatacct cgctctgcta atcctgttac cagtggctgc tgccagtggc
     5341 gataagtcgt gtcttaccgg gttggactca agacgatagt taccggataa ggcgcagcgg
     5401 tcgggctgaa cggggggttc gtgcacacag cccagcttgg agcgaacgac ctacaccgaa
     5461 ctgagatacc tacagcgtga gctatgagaa agcgccacgc ttcccgaagg gagaaaggcg
     5521 gacaggtatc cggtaagcgg cagggtcgga acaggagagc gcacgaggga gcttccaggg
     5581 ggaaacgcct ggtatcttta tagtcctgtc gggtttcgcc acctctgact tgagcgtcga
     5641 tttttgtgat gctcgtcagg ggggcggagc ctatggaaaa acgccagcaa cgcggccttt
     5701 ttacggttcc tggccttttg ctggcctttt gctcacatgt
//
