[The description below was written by a language model from this plasmid's Addgene catalogue record and the feature table of its GenBank file.]
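Description:
pAAV-ihSyn1-DIO-tTA is an AAV transfer plasmid (pAAV backbone, about 5.7 kb) that supplies a recombinant AAV genome for Cre-dependent, neuron-directed expression of the tetracycline-controlled transactivator tTA. In bacteria it is maintained through a high-copy pUC/ColE1-type origin with ampicillin selection (bla), and the backbone also carries an f1 phage origin. The two sequence records held for it differ by roughly 11 bp, mainly in the annotated length of the left ITR, but they agree on the overall architecture.

Between the two AAV2 inverted terminal repeats, which direct replication and packaging of the genome into capsids, lies the "ihSyn1" promoter. This is the human synapsin I promoter, which confers neuron-specific expression, followed by a synthetic intron containing two tet operator (TetO) sites. Downstream, the tTA coding sequence sits in the inverted orientation, flanked by oppositely oriented lox2272 and loxP pairs in a DIO (double-floxed inverted orientation) arrangement. Cre recombinase flips the cassette into the sense orientation and locks it there, so tTA is made only in Cre-expressing cells. A WPRE enhances transcript expression, and a human growth hormone polyadenylation signal terminates the transcript.

Once produced, tTA can bind the TetO sites next to its own promoter, forming the positive feedback loop that amplifies tTA expression, described in the record as useful at low vector doses. The depositor notes that this tTA was derived from a reverse transactivator (rtTA) by two residue changes, G19E and P56A, and its activation domain is annotated as three minimal VP16 repeats. The associated publication concerns engineered AAVs for noninvasive gene delivery to the central and peripheral nervous systems.
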