Addgene plasmid #99121: pAAV-ihSyn1-DIO-tTA
Purpose: An AAV genome with Cre-dependent expression of the tTA from the hSyn1 promoter. Contains a positive feedback loop for amplifed expression of the tTA
Depositing lab: Viviana Gradinaru. Publication: Engineered AAVs for efficient noninvasive gene delivery to the central and peripheral nervous systems. Chan KY, Jang MJ, Yoo BB, Greenbaum A, Ravi N, Wu WL, Sanchez-Guardado L, Lois C, Mazmanian SK, Deverman BE, Gradinaru V. Nat Neurosci. 2017 Aug;20(8):1172-1179. doi: 10.1038/nn.4593. Epub 2017 Jun 26. PubMed 28671695.
Backbone
  Vector backbone: pAAV
  Vector type: Mammalian Expression, AAV
Growth in bacteria
  Bacterial resistance: Ampicillin, 100 μg/mL
  Growth temperature: 37°C
  Growth strain: NEB Stable
  Copy number: High Copy
Gene/Insert
  Gene/Insert name: DIO-tTA
  Insert size (bp): 3143
  Mutation: *(see below)
  Promoter: ihSyn1
  Cloning method: Restriction Enzyme; 5′ cloning site AscI (not destroyed); 3′ cloning site NheI (not destroyed)
Terms and licenses: Academic/Nonprofit Terms; Industry Terms: Not Available to Industry
Depositor comments: *Note: The tTA in this plasmid was made from a reverse tetracycline transactivator (rtTA) by changing two amino acids (G19E and P56A). These two residue changes have been shown to be sufficient for the reverse phenotype (10.1073/pnas.130192197).
How to cite: pAAV-ihSyn1-DIO-tTA was a gift from Viviana Gradinaru (Addgene plasmid # 99121 ; http://n2t.net/addgene:99121 ; RRID:Addgene_99121) For viral preps, please replace (Addgene plasmid # 99121) in the above sentence with: (Addgene viral prep # 99121-AAV1)
